Addgene plasmid #200352: pSAH78 - [AWBp | gfp | tbb-2 UTR]
Purpose: gfp BioPart for AWB neurons. (1) Mark neurons or (2) cell-specific expression of transgenes (N or C-terminal fusions, or untagged). Compatible with single-copy insertion (MosTI) or arrays.
Depositing lab: Christian Froekjaer-Jensen. Depositing organization: King Abdullah University of Science and Technology (KAUST).
Backbone
  Vector backbone: Twist Amp High
  Backbone manufacturer: Twist Biosciences
  Vector type: Worm Expression
Growth in bacteria
  Bacterial resistance: Ampicillin, 100 μg/mL
  Growth temperature: 37°C
  Growth strain: DH5alpha
  Copy number: High Copy
Gene/Insert
  Gene/Insert name: [AWBp | gfp | tbb-2 UTR]
  Species: C. elegans (nematode)
  Promoter: WBGene00005701, sru-38
  Cloning method: Restriction Enzyme; 5′ cloning site Unknown (unknown if destroyed)
Terms and licenses: Academic/Nonprofit Terms; Industry Terms: Not Available to Industry
Depositor comments: See www.wormbuilder.org/BioParts for more information.
How to cite: pSAH78 - [AWBp | gfp | tbb-2 UTR] was a gift from Christian Froekjaer-Jensen (Addgene plasmid # 200352 ; http://n2t.net/addgene:200352 ; RRID:Addgene_200352)
