[The description below was written by a language model from this plasmid's Addgene catalogue record and pLannotate feature annotations shown in this document.]
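Description:
pSAH78 is a C. elegans expression plasmid built on the Twist Amp High backbone. It carries a modular "BioPart" cassette in which an AWB neuron-specific promoter drives gfp followed by the tbb-2 3′ UTR. It is propagated in E. coli as a high-copy plasmid through a ColE1/pUC-type origin and is selected with ampicillin via the β-lactamase gene and its native promoter. The catalogue entry attributes AWB specificity to the sru-38 promoter. This promoter is not picked up as a named feature in the automated annotation of the 4,663 nt sequence, although there is unannotated space upstream of the GFP coding region where it could lie.

The gfp reading frame is annotated as two adjacent Aequorea victoria GFP fragments separated by a short gap. This pattern would fit a worm-adapted gfp interrupted by an intron, but the record does not say so explicitly. A fragment of the tbb-2 (β-tubulin) terminator follows directly and supplies 3′ end processing. The annotation also finds a partial unc-119 coding sequence, a loxP site spanning the sequence origin, an attB1-like site and a remnant of lacZα. The unc-119 fragment and loxP site may relate to the stated compatibility with MosTI single-copy insertion, but the record does not define their roles.

According to the depositor, the plasmid can be used to fluorescently mark AWB neurons. It can also serve as a template for cell-specific transgene expression, with the gene of interest fused to the N or C terminus of GFP or expressed untagged. Delivery can be either as a single-copy MosTI insertion or in extrachromosomal arrays.
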