Features (pLannotate 1.2.2; 10 found; start..end, strand, type, name):
    452..748     +  CDS            cEGFP (fragment): cEGFP is a basic (constitutively fluorescent) green fluorescent protein published in 2008, derived from Aequorea victoria.
    790..1347    +  CDS            Q80R (fragment): Q80R is a fluorescent protein, derived from Aequorea victoria.
   1370..1539    +  terminator     tbb-2 terminator (fragment): tbb-2; transcription terminator for the C. elegans tubulin beta-2 gene
   2088..2676    -  rep_origin     ori: high-copy-number ColE1/pMB1/pBR322/pUC origin of replication
   2793..2817    -  protein_bind   attB1: mutant version of attB; recombination site for the Gateway® BP reaction BP Clonase™
   2917..3777    -  CDS            AmpR: β-lactamase; bla; confers resistance to ampicillin, carbenicillin, and related antibiotics
   3778..3882    -  promoter       AmpR promoter: bla
   3969..4012    -  CDS            lacZα (fragment): LacZα fragment of β-galactosidase; lacZ fragment
   4067..4519    +  CDS            unc-119 (fragment): UN119_CAEEL - Experimental evidence at protein level: Swiss-Prot protein existence level 1. Myristoyl-binding protein that acts as a cargo adapter: specifically binds the myristoyl moiety of a subset of N-terminally myristoylated proteins and is required for their localization. Plays a key role in ciliary membrane localization of proteins. Required for the establishment or function of the nervous system. From Caenorhabditis elegans.
   4636..6       +  protein_bind   loxP (across the origin): Cre-mediated recombination occurs in the 8-bp core sequence (GCATACAT). Cre recombinase
>Addgene plasmid #200352 | pSAH78 - [AWBp | gfp | tbb-2 UTR] | addgene full sequence | sequence record 396793 | Addgene NGS Result
AGTTATGATATCAAAAATGATTACGCCAAGCTGTAAGTTTAAACATGATCTTACTAACTAACTATTCTCA
TTTAAATTTTCAGAGCTTAAAAATGGCTGAAATCACTCACAACGATGGATACGCTAATGCCATTGTTACT
TTATAATCTTTATTAAATAAGAGTACTCTATAAGTTCACTCTAGGAAAAAATTGTTACAGATCTCTGGAA
AGAAAATGTTTTGAACACTGATCTTTGAATCATAATAATCAGAAATCAATTGTGTATCAATTCACTCCGA
AAAGTCTCGCGACTCAGAATTTGGTTAGCAGTGTCACTCTCAGTACATTTTGTCCATAAATCACTAAATC
AAGTTATGAATAGCCAGCACACGTTTTTCTTCCACTTCATATCCACTTCCATATCACTATAGTCTGGTGA
TTACTTTAAAAAGAGACCAAAAATGGGGCCCTCTAAGGGCGAAGAATTGTTCACGGGAGTAGTCCCAATC
TTAGTCGAGCTTGACGGAGGTGAGTTTTATTATCGATTTTCGGGATTTTCTACTTGTAATTACCTTTTGT
TTTTAATAAGTTGCTTTTTTCCAGATGTTAATGGCCACAAGTTTTCCGTGTCTGGAGAAGGAGAAGGCGA
CGCTACCTACGGTAAGCTGACCCTGAAGTTCATTTGCACTACTGGCAAGTTACCAGTACCATGGCCGACC
CTGGTGACAACATTTTGCTACGGGGTTCAATGCTTCTCCAGATACCCAGGTAGGTTTTCAGTTTCAATTT
TTGTTGCAACTACCTCAACTCTATGTTTTCAGATCATATGAAAAGACACGACTTTTTTAAATCCGCCATG
CCAGAGGGTTACGTTCAAGAACGTACCATTTTTTTTAAGGACGATGGTAACTACAAGACACGTGCGGAGG
TTAAATTTGAAGGCGATACTCTCGTGAACCGTATTGAGCTCAAGGTAAATTTTTCAAGCTTCTAAATTCC
AAAATAAACCATTTTAATTTCTTAATTCCAGGGAATCGATTTCAAGGAAGATGGAAACATTTTGGGCCAC
AAGCTTGAATATAATTATAATAGTCATAATGTCTACATTATGGCCGACAAACAAAAAAACGGTATTAAGG
TTAACTTCAAGATTCGCCACAATATCGAAGATGGATCTGTCCAACTTGCTGACCACTACCAACAAAATAC
TCCAATTGGAGATGGACCGGTTTTGCTTCCAGATAACCACTACCTTTCCACTCAGTCTGCCCTCTCTAAG
GATCCGAATGAAAAACGTGACCATATGGTTCTTTTGGAGTTCGTTACCGCAGCAGGAATTACTCACGGAA
TGGATGAACTGTACAAGCCCGGGTGATGGTCTCTGAGCTATGCAAAATCCTTTCAAGCATTCCCTTCTTC
TCTATCACTCTTCTTTCTTTTTGTCAAAAAATTCTCTCGCTAATTTATTTGCTTTTTTAATGTTATTATT
TTATGACTTTTTATAGTCACTGAAAAGTTTGCATCTGAGTGAAGTGAATGCTATCAAAATGTGATTCTGA
TATCCAGGAAACGGAGAATCTGTGCGGCAATGTCTTATCATTTGAAACGCGCCGTATCGATGCTGACATC
ATGCGGCTCCCGTGTTAGTCGAGAAGATGGGTACGGGCCTTTATTCATCCAACACTCTACGGCTTCTTCA
AGAGCTAGTAGGGCACCCTGTAGTTGGAAAGGGATTATTTCGTATGGCGAGCCCATACCGTCTTTCTTGC
GGAAGCTTAACACGATAGGAAGTTGGATAGTTTCGAACGATGGTTCCATACGGAACGCTGTCTCAAGGAT
GAGTCTGACGGAGTGTAACTCGAAGGCTAGGTGGAGGCTCAGTGATGATAAGTCTGCGATGGTGGATGCA
TGTGTCATGGTCATAGCTGTTTCCTGTGTGAAATTGTTATCCGCTCAGAGGGCACAATCCTATTCCGCGC
TATCCGACAATCTCCAAGACATTAGGTGGAGTTCAGTTCGGCGTATGGCATATGTCGCTGGAAAGAACAT
GTGAGCAAAAGGCCAGCAAAAGGCCAGGAACCGTAAAAAGGCCGCGTTGCTGGCGTTTTTCCATAGGCTC
CGCCCCCCTGACGAGCATCACAAAAATCGACGCTCAAGTCAGAGGTGGCGAAACCCGACAGGACTATAAA
GATACCAGGCGTTTCCCCCTGGAAGCTCCCTCGTGCGCTCTCCTGTTCCGACCCTGCCGCTTACCGGATA
CCTGTCCGCCTTTCTCCCTTCGGGAAGCGTGGCGCTTTCTCATAGCTCACGCTGTAGGTATCTCAGTTCG
GTGTAGGTCGTTCGCTCCAAGCTGGGCTGTGTGCACGAACCCCCCGTTCAGCCCGACCGCTGCGCCTTAT
CCGGTAACTATCGTCTTGAGTCCAACCCGGTAAGACACGACTTATCGCCACTGGCAGCAGCCACTGGTAA
CAGGATTAGCAGAGCGAGGTATGTAGGCGGTGCTACAGAGTTCTTGAAGTGGTGGCCTAACTACGGCTAC
ACTAGAAGAACAGTATTTGGTATCTGCGCTCTGCTGAAGCCAGTTACCTTCGGAAAAAGAGTTGGTAGCT
CTTGATCCGGCAAACAAACCACCGCTGGTAGCGGTGGTTTTTTTGTTTGCAAGCAGCAGATTACGCGCAG
AAAAAAAGGATCTCAAGAAGATCCTTTGATCTTTTCTACGGGGTCTGACGCTCTATTCAACAAAGCCGCC
GTCCCGTCAAGTCAGCGTAAATGGGTAGGGGGCTTCAAATCGTCCTCGTGATACCAATTCGGAGCCTGCT
TTTTTGTACAAACTTGTTGATAATGGCAATTCAAGGATCTTCACCTAGATCCTTTTAAATTAAAAATGAA
GTTTTAAATCAATCTAAAGTATATATGAGTAAACTTGGTCTGACAGTTACCAATGCTTAATCAGTGAGGC
ACCTATCTCAGCGATCTGTCTATTTCGTTCATCCATAGTTGCCTGACTCCCCGTCGTGTAGATAACTACG
ATACGGGAGGGCTTACCATCTGGCCCCAGTGCTGCAATGATACCGCGAGAGCCACGCTCACCGGCTCCAG
ATTTATCAGCAATAAACCAGCCAGCCGGAAGGGCCGAGCGCAGAAGTGGTCCTGCAACTTTATCCGCCTC
CATCCAGTCTATTAATTGTTGCCGGGAAGCTAGAGTAAGTAGTTCGCCAGTTAATAGTTTGCGCAACGTT
GTTGCCATTGCTACAGGCATCGTGGTGTCACGCTCGTCGTTTGGTATGGCTTCATTCAGCTCCGGTTCCC
AACGATCAAGGCGAGTTACATGATCCCCCATGTTGTGCAAAAAAGCGGTTAGCTCCTTCGGTCCTCCGAT
CGTTGTCAGAAGTAAGTTGGCCGCAGTGTTATCACTCATGGTTATGGCAGCACTGCATAATTCTCTTACT
GTCATGCCATCCGTAAGATGCTTTTCTGTGACTGGTGAGTACTCAACCAAGTCATTCTGAGAATAGTGTA
TGCGGCGACCGAGTTGCTCTTGCCCGGCGTCAATACGGGATAATACCGCGCCACATAGCAGAACTTTAAA
AGTGCTCATCATTGGAAAACGTTCTTCGGGGCGAAAACTCTCAAGGATCTTACCGCTGTTGAGATCCAGT
TCGATGTAACCCACTCGTGCACCCAACTGATCTTCAGCATCTTTTACTTTCACCAGCGTTTCTGGGTGAG
CAAAAACAGGAAGGCAAAATGCCGCAAAAAAGGGAATAAGGGCGACACGGAAATGTTGAATACTCATACT
CTTCCTTTTTCAATATTATTGAAGCATTTATCAGGGTTATTGTCTCATGAGCGGATACATATTTGAATGT
ATTTAGAAAAATAAACAAATAGGGGTTCCGCGCACATTTCCCCGAAAAGTGCCAGATACCTGAAACAAAA
CCCATCGTACGGCCAAGGAAGTCTCCAATAACTGTGATCCACCACAAGCGCCAGGGTTTTCCCAGTCACG
ACGTTGTAAAACGACGGCCAGTCATGCATAATCCGCACGCATCTGGAATAAGGAAGTGCCATTCCGCCTG
ACCTAAGTGCTTTTCGAGATCGCCAAACCGGAGAACGATCAGGAGAATGATGAGTCGCCACAGGAGTCGG
CAAGATACGTGCGTTATAGATTTGCTCCAAACTTTTTGAAACTCAAAACGGTCGGAGCAACTGTGGAATT
CAAAGTAGGAGACATCCCAATCCATCATTTCCGAATGATCGAACGTCACTTCTTCAAAGATCGCCTTCTG
AAGTGTTTTGACTTTGAATTCGGATTCTGTATTCCGAATTCACGAAACAACTGTGAACATATCTATGAGT
TCCCTCAACTCTCTCAACAACTCAGTGAGTCATTATTCTAAAAAGTACAATTCAAAAGACTAATCTCTTT
TTCAGTGGACGACATGATCAACAATCCAAACGAGACTCGTTCTGACAGCTTCTATTTCGTCGATAACAAA
CTCGTCATGCACAACAAAGCCGACTACTCATATGATGCATAAATCTTCATTGTTGAGTTTATCTTGTTGA
TTTTTGAATAAATTATCAACTCTTTACTTTTTAATGGGTTATGAAATAAATAAACATTGAAAACTGATAA
ACAACGTTCATCTCTATAACTTCGTATAGCATACATTATACGA
